>Addgene plasmid #152564 | pGBW-m4133974 | depositor full sequence | sequence record 295576 | Full Sequence
CACCATGTTAGAAAATGTGGCTTTTAATGTTGTAAATAAGGGACACTTTGATGGACAACAGGGTGAAGTA
CCAGTTTCTATCATTAATAACACTGTTTACACAAAAGTTGATGGTGTTGATGTAGAATTGTTTGAAAATA
AAACAACATTACCTGTTAATGTAGCATTTGAGCTTTGGGCTAAGCGCAACATTAAACCAGTACCAGAGGT
GAAAATACTCAATAATTTGGGTGTGGACATTGCTGCTAATACTGTGATCTGGGACTACAAAAGAGATGCT
CCAGCACATATATCTACTATTGGTGTTTGTTCTATGACTGACATAGCCAAGAAACCAACTGAAACGATTT
GTGCACCACTCACTGTCTTTTTTGATGGTAGAGTTGATGGTCAAGTAGACTTATTTAGAAATGCCCGTAA
TGGTGTTCTTATTACAGAAGGTAGTGTTAAAGGTTTACAACCATCTGTAGGTCCCAAACAAGCTAGTCTT
AATGGAGTCACATTAATTGGAGAAGCCGTAAAAACACAGTTCAATTATTATAAGAAAGTTGATGGTGTTG
TCCAACAATTACCTGAAACTTACTTTACTCAGAGTAGAAATTTACAAGAATTTAAACCCAGGAGTCAAAT
GGAAATTGATTTCTTAGAATTAGCTATGGATGAATTCATTGAACGGTATAAATTAGAAGGCTATGCCTTC
GAACATATCGTTTATGGAGATTTTAGTCATAGTCAGTTAGGTGGTTTACATCTACTGATTGGACTAGCTA
AACGTTTTAAGGAATCACCTTTTGAATTAGAAGATTTTATTCCTATGGACAGTACAGTTAAAAACTATTT
CATAACAGATGCGCAAACAGGTTCATCTAAGTGTGTGTGTTCTGTTATTGATTTATTACTTGATGATTTT
GTTGAAATAATAAAATCCCAAGATTTATCTGTAGTTTCTAAGGTTGTCAAAGTGACTATTGACTATACAG
AAATTTCATTTATGCTTTGGTGTAAAGATGGCCATGTAGAAACATTTTACCCAAAATTAGAAAACCTTTA
CTTTCAGTCGCACCATCACCATCACCATTAAGGATCCGCAGGCCTCTGCTAGCTTGACTGACTGAGATAC
AGCGTACCTTCAGCTCACAGACATGATAAGATACATTGATGAGTTTGGACAAACCACAACTAGAATGCAG
TGAAAAAAATGCTTTATTTGTGAAATTTGTGATGCTATTGCTTTATTTGTAACCATTATAAGCTGCAATA
AACAAGTTAACAACAACAATTGCATTCATTTTATGTTTCAGGTTCAGGGGGAGGTGTGGGAGGTTTTTTA
AAGCAAGTAAAACCTCTACAAATGTGGTATTGGCCCATCTCTATCGGTATCGTAGCATAACCCCTTGGGG
CCTCTAAACGGGTCTTGAGGGGTTTTTTGTGCCCCTCGGGCCGGATTGCTATCTACCGGCATTGGCGCAG
AAAAAAATGCCTGATGCGACGCTGCGCGTCTTATACTCCCACATATGCCAGATTCAGCAACGGATACGGC
TTCCCCAACTTGCCCACTTCCATACGTGTCCTCCTTACCAGAAATTTATCCTTAAGGTCGTCAGCTATCC
TGCAGGCGATCTCTCGATTTCGATCAAGACATTCCTTTAATGGTCTTTTCTGGACACCACTAGGGGTCAG
AAGTAGTTCATCAAACTTTCTTCCCTCCCTAATCTCATTGGTTACCTTGGGCTATCGAAACTTAATTAAC
CAGTCAAGTCAGCTACTTGGCGAGATCGACTTGTCTGGGTTTCGACTACGCTCAGAATTGCGTCAGTCAA
GTTCGATCTGGTCCTTGCTATTGCACCCGTTCTCCGATTACGAGTTTCATTTAAATCATGTGAGCAAAAG
GCCAGCAAAAGGCCAGGAACCGTAAAAAGGCCGCGTTGCTGGCGTTTTTCCATAGGCTCCGCCCCCCTGA
CGAGCATCACAAAAATCGACGCTCAAGTCAGAGGTGGCGAAACCCGACAGGACTATAAAGATACCAGGCG
TTTCCCCCTGGAAGCTCCCTCGTGCGCTCTCCTGTTCCGACCCTGCCGCTTACCGGATACCTGTCCGCCT
TTCTCCCTTCGGGAAGCGTGGCGCTTTCTCATAGCTCACGCTGTAGGTATCTCAGTTCGGTGTAGGTCGT
TCGCTCCAAGCTGGGCTGTGTGCACGAACCCCCCGTTCAGCCCGACCGCTGCGCCTTATCCGGTAACTAT
CGTCTTGAGTCCAACCCGGTAAGACACGACTTATCGCCACTGGCAGCAGCCACTGGTAACAGGATTAGCA
GAGCGAGGTATGTAGGCGGTGCTACAGAGTTCTTGAAGTGGTGGCCTAACTACGGCTACACTAGAAGAAC
AGTATTTGGTATCTGCGCTCTGCTGAAGCCAGTTACCTTCGGAAAAAGAGTTGGTAGCTCTTGATCCGGC
AAACAAACCACCGCTGGTAGCGGTGGTTTTTTTGTTTGCAAGCAGCAGATTACGCGCAGAAAAAAAGGAT
CTCAAGAAGATCCTTTGATCTTTTCTACGGGGTCTGACGCTCAGTGGAACGAAAACTCACGTTAAGGGAT
TTTGGTCATGAGATTATCAAAAAGGATCTTCACCTAGATCCTTTTAAATTAAAAATGAAGTTTTAAATCA
ATCTAAAGTATATATGAGTAAACTTGGTCTGACAGTTACCAATGCTTAATCAGTGAGGCACCTATCTCAG
CGATCTGTCTATTTCGTTCATCCATAGTTGCATTTAAATTTCCGAACTCTCCAAGGCCCTCGTCGGAAAA
TCTTCAAACCTTTCGTCCGATCCATCTTGCAGGCTACCTCTCGAACGAACTATCGCAAGTCTCTTGGCCG
GCCTTGCGCCTTGGCTATTGCTTGGCAGCGCCTATCGCCAGGTATTACTCCAATCCCGAATATCCGAGAT
CGGGATCACCCGAGAGAAGTTCAACCTACATCCTCAATCCCGATCTATCCGAGATCCGAGGAATATCGAA
ATCGGGGCGCGCCTGGCCTCCGCGCCGGGTTTTGGCGCCTCCCGCGGGCGCCCCCCTCGTCACGGCGAGC
GCTGCCACGTCAGACGAAGGGCGCAGGAGCGTCCTGATCCTTCCGCCCGGACGCTCAGGACAGCGGCCCG
CTGCTCATAAGACTCGGCCTTAGAACCCCAGTATCAGCAGAAGGACATTTTAGGACGGGACTTGGGTGAC
TCTAGGGCACTGGTTTTCTTTCCAGAGAGCGGAACAGGCGAGGAAAAGTAGTCCCTTCTCGGCGATTCTG
CGGAGGGATCTCCGTGGGGCGGTGAACGCCGATGATTATATAAGGACGCGCCGGGTGTGGCACAGCTAGT
TCCGTCGCAGCCGGGATTTGGGTCGCGGTTCTTGTTTGTGGATCGCTGTGATCGTCACTTGGTGAGTAGC
GGGCTGCTGGGCTGGCCGGGGCTTTCGTGGCCGCCGGGCCGCTCGGTGGGACGGAAGCGTGTGGAGAGAC
CGCCAAGGGCTGTAGTCTGGGTCCGCGAGCAAGGTTGCCCTGAACTGGGGGTTGGGGGGAGCGCAGCAAA
ATGGCGGCTGTTCCCGAGTCTTGAATGGAAGACGCTTGTGAGGCGGGCTGTGAGGTCGTTGAAACAAGGT
GGGGGGCATGGTGGGCGGCAAGAACCCAAGGTCTTGAGCCCTTCGCTAATGCGGGAAAGCTCTTATTCGG
GTGAGATGGGCTGGGCACCATCTGGGGACCCTGACGTGAAGTTTGTCACTGACTGGAGAACTCGGTTTGT
CGTCTGTTGCGGGGGCGGCAGTTATGGCGGTGCCGTTGGGCAGTGCACCCGTACCTTTGGGAGCGCGCGC
CCTCGTCGTGTCGTGACGTCACCCGTTCTGTTGGCTTATAATGCAGGGTGGGGCCACCTGCCGGTAGGTG
TGCGGTAGGCTTTTCTCCGTCGCAGGACGCAGGGTTCGGGCCTAGGGTAGGCTCTCCTGAATCGACAGGC
GCCGGACCTCTGGTGAGGGGAGGGATAAGTGAGGCGTCAGTTTCTTTGGTCGGTTTTATGTACCTATCTT
CTTAAGTAGCTGAAGCTCCGGTTTTGAACTATGCGCTCGGGGTTGGCGAGTGTGTTTTGTGAAGTTTTTT
AGGCACCTTTTGAAATGTAATCATTTGGGTCAATATGTAATTTTCAGTGTTAGACTTGTAAATTGTCCGC
TAAATTCTGGCCGTTTTTGGCTTTTTTGTTAGACAACATGGGTAAAAAGCCTGAACTCACCGCGACGTCT
GTCGAGAAGTTTCTGATCGAAAAGTTCGACAGCGTCTCCGACCTGATGCAGCTCTCGGAGGGCGAAGAAT
CTCGTGCTTTCAGCTTCGATGTAGGAGGGCGTGGATATGTCCTGCGGGTAAATAGCTGCGCCGATGGTTT
CTACAAAGATCGTTATGTTTATCGGCACTTTGCATCCGCCGCGCTCCCGATTCCGGAAGTGCTTGACATT
GGGGAGTTCAGCGAGAGCCTGACCTATTGCATCTCCCGCCGTGCACAGGGTGTCACGTTGCAAGACCTGC
CTGAAACCGAACTGCCCGCTGTTCTGCAGCCGGTCGCGGAGGCAATGGATGCCATCGCTGCCGCCGATCT
TAGCCAGACGAGCGGGTTCGGCCCATTCGGACCGCAAGGAATCGGTCAATACACTACATGGCGTGATTTC
ATATGCGCGATTGCTGATCCCCATGTGTATCACTGGCAAACTGTGATGGACGACACCGTCAGTGCGTCCG
TCGCGCAGGCTCTCGATGAGCTGATGCTTTGGGCCGAGGACTGCCCCGAAGTCCGGCACCTCGTGCACGC
GGATTTCGGCTCCAACAATGTCCTGACGGACAATGGCCGCATAACAGCGGTCATTGACTGGAGCGAGGCG
ATGTTCGGGGATTCCCAATACGAGGTCGCCAACATCTTCTTCTGGAGGCCGTGGTTGGCTTGTATGGAGC
AGCAGACGCGCTACTTCGAGCGGAGGCATCCGGAGCTTGCAGGATCGCCCCGGCTCCGGGCGTATATGCT
CCGCATTGGTCTTGACCAACTCTATCAGAGCTTGGTTGACGGCAATTTCGATGATGCAGCTTGGGCGCAG
GGTCGATGCGACGCAATCGTCCGATCCGGAGCCGGGACTGTCGGGCGTACACAAATCGCCCGCAGAAGCG
CCGCCGTCTGGACCGATGGCTGTGTAGAAGTACTCGCCGATAGTGGAAACCGACGCCCCAGCACTCGTCC
GAGGGCAAAGGAATAAGCTAGTATGTAAGCCTAGTCTTAGATAATAAAATCGCTATCCATCGAAGATGGA
TGTGTGTTGGTTTTTTGTGTGTGTAACGCTAGGCGCGCCTGGTGTACCGAGAACGATCCTCTCAGTGCGA
GTCTCGACGATCCATATCGTTGCTTGGCAGTCAGCCAGTCGGAATCCAGCTTGGGACCCAGGAAGTCCAA
TCGTCAGATATTGTACTCAAGCCTGGTCACGGCAGCGTACCGATCTGTTTAAACCTAGATATTGATAGTC
TGATCGGTCAACGTATAATCGAGTCCTAGCTTTTGCAAACATCTATCAAGAGACAGGATCAGCAGGAGGC
TTTCGCATGAGTATTCAACATTTCCGTGTCGCCCTTATTCCCTTTTTTGCGGCATTTTGCCTTCCTGTTT
TTGCTCACCCAGAAACGCTGGTGAAAGTAAAAGATGCTGAAGATCAGTTGGGTGCGCGAGTGGGTTACAT
CGAACTGGATCTCAACAGCGGTAAGATCCTTGAGAGTTTTCGCCCCGAAGAACGCTTTCCAATGATGAGC
ACTTTTAAAGTTCTGCTATGTGGCGCGGTATTATCCCGTATTGACGCCGGGCAAGAGCAACTCGGTCGCC
GCATACACTATTCTCAGAATGACTTGGTTGAGTATTCACCAGTCACAGAAAAGCATCTTACGGATGGCAT
GACAGTAAGAGAATTATGCAGTGCTGCCATAACCATGAGTGATAACACTGCGGCCAACTTACTTCTGACA
ACGATTGGAGGACCGAAGGAGCTAACCGCTTTTTTGCACAACATGGGGGATCATGTAACTCGCCTTGATC
GTTGGGAACCGGAGCTGAATGAAGCCATACCAAACGACGAGCGTGACACCACGATGCCTGTAGCAATGGC
AACAACCTTGCGTAAACTATTAACTGGCGAACTACTTACTCTAGCTTCCCGGCAACAGTTGATAGACTGG
ATGGAGGCGGATAAAGTTGCAGGACCACTTCTGCGCTCGGCCCTTCCGGCTGGCTGGTTTATTGCTGATA
AATCTGGAGCCGGTGAGCGTGGGTCTCGCGGTATCATTGCAGCACTGGGGCCAGATGGTAAGCCCTCCCG
TATCGTAGTTATCTACACGACGGGGAGTCAGGCAACTATGGATGAACGAAATAGACAGATCGCTGAGATA
GGTGCCTCACTGATTAAGCATTGGTAACCGATTCTAGGTGCATTGGCGCAGAAAAAAATGCCTGATGCGA
CGCTGCGCGTCTTATACTCCCACATATGCCAGATTCAGCAACGGATACGGCTTCCCCAACTTGCCCACTT
CCATACGTGTCCTCCTTACCAGAAATTTATCCTTAAGATCGTTTAAACTCGACTCTGGCTCTATCGAATC
TCCGTCGTTTCGAGCTTACGCGAACAGCCGTGGCGCTCATTTGCTCGTCGGGCATCGAATCTCGTCAGCT
ATCGTCAGCTTACCTTTTTGGCAGCGATCGCGGCTCCCGACATCTTGGACCATTAGCTCCACAGGTATCT
TCTTCCCTCTAGTGGTCATAACAGCAGCTTCAGCTACCTCTCAATTCAAAAAACCCCTCAAGACCCGTTT
AGAGGCCCCAAGGGGTTATGCTATCAATCGTTGCGTTACACACACAAAAAACCAACACACATCCATCTTC
GATGGATAGCGATTTTATTATCTAACTGCTGATCGAGTGTAGCCAGATCTAGTAATCAATTACGGGGTCA
TTAGTTCATAGCCCATATATGGAGTTCCGCGTTACATAACTTACGGTAAATGGCCCGCCTGGCTGACCGC
CCAACGACCCCCGCCCATTGACGTCAATAATGACGTATGTTCCCATAGTAACGCCAATAGGGACTTTCCA
TTGACGTCAATGGGTGGAGTATTTACGGTAAACTGCCCACTTGGCAGTACATCAAGTGTATCATATGCCA
AGTACGCCCCCTATTGACGTCAATGACGGTAAATGGCCCGCCTGGCATTATGCCCAGTACATGACCTTAT
GGGACTTTCCTACTTGGCAGTACATCTACGTATTAGTCATCGCTATTACCATGCTGATGCGGTTTTGGCA
GTACATCAATGGGCGTGGATAGCGGTTTGACTCACGGGGATTTCCAAGTCTCCACCCCATTGACGTCAAT
GGGAGTTTGTTTTGGCACCAAAATCAACGGGACTTTCCAAAATGTCGTAACAACTCCGCCCCATTGACGC
AAATGGGCGGTAGGCGTGTACGGTGGGAGGTCTATATAAGCAGAGCTGGTTTAGTGAACCGTCAGATCAG
ATCTTTGTCGATCCTACCATCCACTCGACACACCCGCCAGCGGCCGC
Features (pLannotate 1.2.2; 20 found; start..end, strand, type, name):
      8..1042    +  CDS            rep (fragment): R1AB_SARS2 - Experimental evidence at protein level: Swiss-Prot protein existence level 1. [2'-O-methyltransferase]: Methyltransferase that mediates mRNA cap 2'-O-ribose methylation to the 5'-cap structure of viral mRNAs. N7-methyl guanosine cap is a prerequisite for binding of nsp16. Therefore plays an essential role in viral mRNAs cap methylation which is essential to evade immune system. From Severe acute respiratory syndrome coronavirus 2 (2019-nCoV) (SARS-CoV-2).
   1061..1078    +  CDS            6xHis: 6xHis affinity tag
   1147..1268    -  polyA_signal   SV40 poly(A) signal: SV40 polyadenylation signal
   1291..1360    -  CDS            large T antigen (fragment): large T antigen from SV40 (simian virus 40)
   1383..1429    +  terminator     T7 terminator: transcription terminator for bacteriophage T7 RNA polymerase
   1459..1595    +  terminator     rrnG terminator: transcription terminator from the E. coli ribosomal RNA rrnG operon (Albrechtsen et al., 1991)
   1640..1711    +  misc_feature   3' β-globin insulator: insulator downstream of the human β-globin locus (Farrell et al., 2002)
   1937..2525    -  rep_origin     ori: high-copy-number ColE1/pMB1/pBR322/pUC origin of replication
   2697..2761    -  CDS            bla(M) (fragment): β-lactamase lacking the signal sequence; bla(M); allows cytosolic expression of β-lactamase
   3025..4234    +  promoter       UbC promoter: human ubiquitin C promoter
   4244..5265    +  CDS            HygR (fragment): hygromycin B phosphotransferase confers resistance to hygromycin
   5293..5341    +  polyA_signal   poly(A) signal: synthetic polyadenylation signal
   5607..6467    +  CDS            AmpR: β-lactamase; bla; confers resistance to ampicillin, carbenicillin, and related antibiotics
   6480..6616    +  terminator     rrnG terminator: transcription terminator from the E. coli ribosomal RNA rrnG operon (Albrechtsen et al., 1991)
   6761..6832    +  misc_feature   5' β-globin insulator: insulator upstream of the human β-globin locus (Farrell et al., 2002)
   6837..6883    -  terminator     T7 terminator: transcription terminator for bacteriophage T7 RNA polymerase
   6901..6949    -  polyA_signal   poly(A) signal: synthetic polyadenylation signal
   7030..7333    +  enhancer       CMV enhancer: human cytomegalovirus immediate early enhancer
   7406..7423    -  promoter       CMV promoter (fragment): human cytomegalovirus (CMV) immediate early promoter
   7486..7537    +  promoter       CMVd2 promoter: truncated human cytomegalovirus (CMV) immediate early promoter that yields moderately reduced expression relative to the full-length promoter
