[The description below was written by a language model from this plasmid's Addgene catalogue record and pLannotate feature annotations shown in this document.]
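Description:
pGBW-m4133974 is a mammalian expression plasmid built on the pTwist_CMV_Hygro_6 backbone and carrying the wild-type SARS-CoV-2 endoRNAse coding region, a roughly 1 kb segment of the viral ORF1ab replicase polyprotein. It is propagated in E. coli as a high-copy plasmid through a ColE1/pUC-type origin and selected with ampicillin via a full-length β-lactamase gene. A separate cassette, in which the human ubiquitin C promoter drives hygromycin B phosphotransferase followed by a synthetic poly(A) signal, allows hygromycin selection of transfected mammalian cells.

The viral open reading frame sits downstream of the CMV immediate-early enhancer and promoter elements, which wrap around the origin of the circular map, and is followed by a C-terminal 6xHis tag. The record describes the tag as backbone-encoded and removable through a TEV protease site, although the TEV site itself is not annotated in the feature table. An SV40 polyadenylation signal lies just downstream of the tag, though it is annotated on the opposite strand. The expression unit is bracketed by β-globin insulator elements, and bacterial and phage terminators (rrnG, T7) plus an upstream synthetic poly(A) signal help isolate it from read-through transcription arising elsewhere in the plasmid.

The automated annotation matches the insert only generically to the replicase polyprotein and borrows descriptive text about the 2'-O-methyltransferase. This reflects the shared polyprotein entry rather than the insert's identity, which the catalogue gives as the endoRNAse. The construct is suited to transient or hygromycin-selected expression of the tagged viral enzyme in mammalian cells, with the His tag available for affinity purification or detection.
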