Addgene plasmid #152564: pGBW-m4133974
Purpose: Mammalian expression plasmid for SARS-CoV-2 endoRNAse
Depositing lab: Ginkgo Bioworks & Benjie Chen. Depositing organization: Ginkgo Bioworks.
Backbone
  Vector backbone: pTwist_CMV_Hygro_6
  Backbone size w/o insert (bp): 6525
  Vector type: Mammalian Expression
  Selectable markers: Hygromycin
Growth in bacteria
  Bacterial resistance: Ampicillin, 100 μg/mL
  Growth temperature: 37°C
  Growth strain: DH5alpha
  Copy number: High Copy
Gene/Insert
  Gene/Insert name: SARS-CoV-2 endoRNAse
  Species: Severe acute respiratory syndrome coronavirus 2
  Insert size (bp): 1031
  Mutation: wt
  Entrez Gene: ORF1ab (a.k.a. GU280_gp01)
  Promoter: CMV
  Tag / fusion protein: Cleavable TEV;6xHis-003 (C terminal on backbone)
  Cloning method: Unknown
Resource information
  A portion of this plasmid was derived from a plasmid made by: GinkgoBioworks
Depositor comments: NCBI reference sequence: YP_009725310.1
How to cite: pGBW-m4133974 was a gift from Ginkgo Bioworks & Benjie Chen (Addgene plasmid # 152564 ; http://n2t.net/addgene:152564 ; RRID:Addgene_152564)
